Addgene plasmid #23711: pDONR223-ADCK4
Depositing lab: William Hahn & David Root. Depositing organization: Dana-Farber Cancer Institute. Publication: COT drives resistance to RAF inhibition through MAP kinase pathway reactivation. Johannessen CM, Boehm JS, Kim SY, Thomas SR, Wardwell L, Johnson LA, Emery CM, Stransky N, Cogdill AP, Barretina J, Caponigro G, Hieronymus H, Murray RR, Salehi-Ashtiani K, Hill DE, Vidal M, Zhao JJ, Yang X, Alkan O, Kim S, Harris JL, Wilson CJ, Myer VE, Finan PM, Root DE, Roberts TM, Golub T, Flaherty KT, Dummer R, Weber BL, Sellers WR, Schlegel R, Wargo JA, Hahn WC, Garraway LA. Nature. 2010 Dec 16;468(7326):968-72. doi: 10.1038/nature09627 PubMed 21107320.
Backbone
  Vector backbone: pDONR223
  Backbone manufacturer: Invitrogen
  Backbone size w/o insert (bp): 5005
  Vector type: Gateway Donor vector
Growth in bacteria
  Bacterial resistance: Spectinomycin, 50 μg/mL
  Growth temperature: 37°C
  Growth strain: DH5alpha
  Copy number: High Copy
Gene/Insert
  Gene/Insert name: ADCK4 (alt name: aarF domain containing kinase 4)
  Species: H. sapiens (human)
  Insert size (bp): 1635
  Entrez Gene: ADCK4 (a.k.a. FLJ12229)
  Cloning method: Gateway Cloning
  Sequencing primers: 5′ M13pUC-fwd; 3′ M13rev
Terms and licenses: Academic/Nonprofit Terms; Industry Terms: Not Available to Industry
Depositor comments: The ORF has no Stop codon. This design enables easy recombination into a destination vector to add an epitope tag of choice and Stop codon to the ORF. Do NOT use this plasmid directly for transfections. A set of 4 custom lentiviral vectors is available ( pLX301 (http://www.addgene.org/25895/) , pLX302 (http://www.addgene.org/25896/) , pLX303 (http://www.addgene.org/25897/) , pLX304 (http://www.addgene.org/25890/) ) to be used to express these ORFs in mammalian cells. These plasmids are not included in the kit and must be ordered separately.
How to cite: pDONR223-ADCK4 was a gift from William Hahn & David Root (Addgene plasmid # 23711 ; http://n2t.net/addgene:23711 ; RRID:Addgene_23711)
