[The description below was written by a language model from this plasmid's Addgene catalogue record.]
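Description:
pDONR223-ADCK4 is a Gateway entry clone built on the Invitrogen pDONR223 donor backbone (about 5 kb without insert) and carrying the human ADCK4 open reading frame, which encodes aarF domain containing kinase 4. The insert is recorded as 1,635 bp and was introduced by Gateway recombination. The plasmid is maintained in E. coli as a high-copy plasmid under spectinomycin selection. No feature table accompanies the record, so the origin of replication and the exact recombination sites flanking the ORF are not itemised. In a completed pDONR-derived clone, the ORF would normally sit between attL sites, ready for an LR reaction. M13 forward and reverse primer sites on either side of the insert are listed for sequencing.

The ORF lacks a stop codon. This lets it be transferred into a destination vector that supplies a C-terminal epitope tag of choice followed by a stop codon, giving an in-frame tagged fusion protein. The record lists no promoter driving the insert in mammalian cells, and the depositors state that the plasmid is not to be transfected directly. It serves instead as a shuttle and archival source of the coding sequence. The depositors point to a companion set of four lentiviral destination vectors (pLX301 to pLX304), obtained separately, for expressing the ORF in mammalian cells. The clone belongs to a kit of ORF clones, and the associated publication concerns resistance to RAF inhibition through reactivation of the MAP kinase pathway.
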