>Addgene plasmid #23711 | pDONR223-ADCK4 | depositor partial sequence | sequence record 11160 | Author sequence
ATGTGGCTGAAGGTGGGGGGCCTACTTCGGGGGACCGGTGGACAGCTGGGCCAGACTGTTGGTTGGCCTT
GTGGGGCCCTGGGGCCTGGGCCCCACCGCTGGGGACCATGTGGAGGTTCTTGGGCCCAAAAGTTTTACCA
GGATGGGCCTGGGAGAGGCCTGGGTGAGGAGGACATTCGCAGGGCACGGGAGGCCCGTCCCAGGAAGACA
CCCCGGCCCCAGCTGAGTGACCGCTCTCGAGAACGCAAGGTGCCTGCCTCCCGCATCAGCCGCTTGGCCA
ACTTTGGGGGACTGGCTGTGGGCTTGGGGCTAGGAGTACTGGCCGAGATGGCTAAGAAGTCCATGCCAGG
AGGTCGTCTGCAGTCAGAGGGTGGTTCTGGGCTGGACTCCAGCCCCTTCCTGTCGGAGGCCAATGCCGAG
CGGATTGTGCAGACCTTATGTACAGTTCGAGGGGCCGCCCTCAAGGTTGGCCAGATGCTCAGCATCCAGG
ACAACAGCTTCATCAGCCCTCAGCTGCAGCACATCTTTGAGCGGGTCCGCCAGAGCGCCGACTTCATGCC
CCGCTGGCAGATGCTGAGAGTTCTTGAAGAGGAGCTCGGCAGGGACTGGCAGGCCAAGGTGGCCTCCTTG
GAGGAGGTGCCCTTTGCCGCTGCCTCAATTGGGCAGGTGCACCAGGGCCTGCTGAGGGACGGGACGGAGG
TGGCCGTGAAGATCCAGTACCCCGGCATAGCCCAGAGCATTCAGAGCGATGTCCAGAACCTGCTGGCGGT
ACTCAAGATGAGCGCGGCCCTGCCCGCGGGCCTGTTTGCCGAGCAGAGCCTGCAGGCCTTGCAGCAGGAG
CTGGCTTGGGAGTGTGACTACCGTCGTGAGGCGGCTTGTGCCCAGAATTTCAGGCAGCTGCTGGCAAATG
ACCCCTTCTTCCGGGTCCCAGCCGTGGTTAAGGAGCTGTGCACGACACGGGTGCTGGGCATGGAGCTGGC
TGGAGGGGTCCCCCTGGACCAGTGCCAGGGCCTAAGCCAGGACCTGCGGAACCAGATTTGCTTCCAGCTC
CTGACGCTGTGTCTGCGGGAGCTGTTTGAGTTCCGATTCATGCAGACTGACCCCAACTGGGCCAACTTCC
TGTATGATGCCTCCAGCCACCAGGTGACCCTGCTGGACTTTGGTGCAAGCCGGGAGTTTGGGACAGAGTT
CACAGACCATTACATCGAGGTGGTGAAGGCTGCAGCTGATGGAGACAGAGACTGTGTCCTGCAGAAGTCC
AGGGACCTCAAATTCCTCACAGGCTTTGAAACCAAGGCATTCTCCGACGCCCACGTGGAGGCAGTGATGA
TCCTGGGGGAGCCTTTCGCCACCCAGGGCCCTTACGACTTTGGGTCGGGGGAAACGGCCCGCCGCATACA
GGACCTCATCCCGGTGCTGCTGCGGCACCGGCTGTGTCCCCCACCCGAGGAGACCTATGCCCTGCACCGC
AAGCTGGCAGGGGCTTTCCTGGCCTGTGCCCACCTCCGAGCCCACATCGCCTGCAGGGACCTCTTCCAGG
ACACCTACCACCGCTACTGGGCCAGTCGCCAGCCAGACGCAGCCACTGCCGGCAGCCTCCCCACCAAAGG
GGACTCCTGGGTGGATCCCTCATGA
