>Addgene plasmid #23711 | pDONR223-ADCK4 | addgene partial sequence | sequence record 29497 | 23711 with M13pUC-fwd
CTCGGGCCCAATAATGATTTTATTTTGACTGATAGTGACCTGTTCGTTGCAACAAATTGATGAGCAATGC
TTTTTTATAATGCCAACTTTGTACAAAAAAGTTGGCATGTGGCTGAAGGTGGGGGGCCTACTTCGGGGGA
CCGGTGGACAGCTGGGCCAGACTGTTGGTTGGCCTTGTGGGGCCCTGGGGCCTGGGCCCCACCGCTGGGG
ACCATGTGGAGGTTCTTGGGCCCAAAAGTTTTACCAGGATGGGCCTGGGAGAGGCCTGGGTGAGGAGGAC
ATTCGCAGGGCACGGGAGGCCCGTCCCAGGAAGACACCCCGGCCCCAGCTGAGTGACCGCTCTCGAGAAC
GCAAGGTGCCTGCCTCCCGCATCAGCCGCTTGGCCAACTTTGGGGGACTGGCTGTGGGCTTGGGGCTAGG
AGTACTGGCCGAGATGGCTAAGAAGTCCATGCCAGGAGGTCGTCTGCAGTCAGAGGGTGGTTCTGGGCTG
GACTCCAGCCCCTTCCTGTCGGAGGCCAATGCCGAGCGGATTGTGCAGACCTTATGTACAGTTCGAGGGG
CCGCCCTCAAGGTTGGCCAGATGCTCAGCATCCAGGACAACAGCTTCATCAGCCCTCAGCTGCAGCACAT
CTTTGAGCGGGTCCGCCAGAGCGCCGACTTCAT
